>Addgene plasmid #223173 | pLentiRNACRISPR_008-TetO-NLS-hfCas13d-NLS-WPRE-EFS-rtTA3-2A-Blast | addgene full sequence | sequence record 457833 | Addgene NGS Result
AAAAAAAAAAGTCCTTCGCCAAGGGCATGGGCGTGAAGTCCACACTCGTGTCCGGCTCCAAAGTGTACAT
GACAACCTTCGCCGAAGGCAGCGACGCCAGGCTGGAAAAGATCGTGGAGGGCGACAGCATCAGGAGCGTG
AATGAGGGCGAGGCCTTCAGCGCTGAAATGGCCGATAAAAACGCCGGCTATAAGATCGGCAACGCCAAAT
TCAGCCATCCTAAGGGCTACGCCGTGGTGGCTAACAACCCTCTGTATACAGGACCCGTCCAGCAGGATAT
GCTCGGCCTGAAGGAAACTCTGGAAAAGAGGTACTTCGGCGAGAGCGCTGATGGCAATGACAATATTTGT
ATCCAGGTGATCCATAACATCCTGGACATTGAGAAGATCCTGGTGGAGTACATCACAAACGTGGTGTACG
TGGTGAACAACATCTCCGGCCTGGATAAGGACATTATTGGATTCGGCAAGTTCTCCACAGTGTATACCTA
CGACGAATTTAAAGACCCCGAGCACCATAGGGCCGCTTTCAACAATAACGATAAGCTCATCAACGCCATC
AAGGCCCAGTATGACGAGTTCGACAACTTCCTCGATAACCCCAGACTCGGCTATTTCGGCCAGGCCTTTT
TCAGCAAGGAGGGCAGAAATTACATCATCAATTACGGCAACGAATGCTATGACATTCTGGCCCTCCTGAG
CGGACTGAGGCACTGGGTGGTCCATAACAACGAAGAAGAGTCCAGGATCTCCAGGACCTGGCTCTACAAC
CTCGATAAGAACCTCGACAACGAATACATCTCCACCCTCAACTACCTCTACGACAGGATCACCAATGAGC
TGACCAACTCCTTCTCCAAGAACTCCGCCGCCAACGTGAACTATATTGCCGAAACTCTGGGAATCAACCC
TGCCGAATTTGCCGAACAATATTTCAGATTCAGCATTATGAAAGAGCAGAAAAACCTCGGATTCAATATC
ACCAAGCTCAGGGAAGTGATGCTGGACAGGAAGGATATGTCCGAGATCAGGAAAAATCATAAGGTGTTCG
ACTCCATCAGGACCAAGGTCTACACCATGATGGACTTTGTGATTTATAGGTATTACATCGAAGAGGATGC
CAAGGTGGCTGCCGCCAATAAGTCCCTCCCCGATAATGAGAAGTCCCTGAGCGAGAAGGATATCTTTGTG
ATTAACCTGAGGGGCTCCTTCAACGACGACCAGAAGGATGCCCTCTACTACGATGAAGCTAATAGAATTT
GGAGAAAGCTCGAAAATATCATGCACAACATCAAGGAATTTAGGGGAAACAAGACAAGAGAGTATAAGAA
GAAGGACGCCCCTAGACTGCCCAGAATCCTGCCCGCTGGCCGTGATGTTTCCGCCTTCAGCAAACTCATG
TATGCCCTGACCATGTTCCTGGATGGCAAGGAGATCAACGACCTCCTGACCACCCTGATTAATAAATTCG
ATAACATCCAGAGCTTCCTGAAGGTGATGCCTCTCATCGGAGTCAACGCTAAGTTCGTGGAGGAATACGC
CTTTTTCAAAGACTCCGCCAAGATCGCCGATGAGCTGAGGCTGATCAAGTCCTTCGCTAGAATGGGAGAA
CCTATTGCCGATGCCAGGAGGGCCATGTATATCGACGCCATCCGTATTTTAGGAACCAACCTGTCCTATG
ATGAGCTCAAGGCCCTCGCCGACACCTTTTCCCTGGACGAGAACGGAAACAAGCTCAAGAAAGGCAAGCA
CGGCATGAGAAATTTCATTATTAATAACGTGATCAGCAATAAAAGGTTCCACTACCTGATCAGATACGGT
GATCCTGCCCACCTCCATGAGATCGCCAAAAACGAGGCCGTGGTGAAGTTCGTGCTCGGCAGGATCGCTG
ACATCCAGAAAAAACAGGGCCAGAACGGCAAGAACCAGATCGACAGGTACTACGAAACTTGTATCGGAAA
GGATAAGGGCAAGAGCGTGAGCGAAAAGGTGGACGCTCTCACAAAGATCATCACCGGAATGAACTACGAC
CAATTCGACAAGAAAAGGAGCGTCATTGAGGACACCGGCAGGGAAAACGCCGAGAGGGAGAAGTTTAAAA
AGATCATCAGCCTGTACCTCACCGTGATCTACCACATCCTCAAGAATATTGTCAATATCAACGCCAGGTA
CGTCATCGGATTCCATTGCGTCGAGCGTGATGCTCAACTGTACAAGGAGAAAGGCTACGACATCAATCTC
AAGAAACTGGAAGAGAAGGGATTCAGCTCCGTCACCAAGCTCTGCGCTGGCATTGATGAAACTGCCCCCG
ATAAGAGAAAGGACGTGGAAAAGGAGATGGCTGAAAGAGCCAAGGAGAGCATTGACAGCCTCGAGAGCGC
CAACCCCAAGCTGTATGCCAATTACATCAAATACAGCGACGAGAAGAAAGCCGAGGAGTTCACCAGGCAG
ATTAACAGGGAGAAGGCCAAAACCGCCCTGAACGCCTACCTGAGGAACACCAAGTGGAATGTGATCATCA
GGGAGGACCTCCTGAGAATTGACAACAAGACATGTACCCTGTTCAGAAACAAGGCCGTCCACCTGGAAGT
GGCCAGGTATGTCCACGCCTATATCAACGACATTGCCGAGGTCAATTCCTACTTCCAACTGTACCATTAC
ATCATGCAGAGAATTATCATGAATGAGAGGTACGAGAAAAGCAGCGGAAAGGTGTCCGAGTACTTCGACG
CTGTGAATGACGAGAAGAAGTACAACGATAGGCTCCTGAAACTGCTGTGTGTGCCTTTCGGCTACTGTAT
CCCCAGGTTTAAGAACCTGAGCATCGAGGCCCTGTTCGATAGGAACGAGGCCGCCAAGTTCGACAAGGAG
AAAAAGAAGGTGTCCGGCAATTCCGGATCCGGACCTAAGAAAAAGAGGAAGGTGGCGGCCGCTTACCCAT
ACGATGTTCCAGATTACGCTTAAGGTACAAAGTGGTGAATTCCGGCAATTCGATATCAAGCTTATCGATA
ATCAACCTCTGGATTACAAAATTTGTGAAAGATTGACTGGTATTCTTAACTATGTTGCTCCTTTTACGCT
ATGTGGATACGCTGCTTTAATGCCTTTGTATCATGCTATTGCTTCCCGTATGGCTTTCATTTTCTCCTCC
TTGTATAAATCCTGGTTGCTGTCTCTTTATGAGGAGTTGTGGCCCGTTGTCAGGCAACGTGGCGTGGTGT
GCACTGTGTTTGCTGACGCAACCCCCACTGGTTGGGGCATTGCCACCACCTGTCAGCTCCTTTCCGGGAC
TTTCGCTTTCCCCCTCCCTATTGCCACGGCGGAACTCATCGCCGCCTGCCTTGCCCGCTGCTGGACAGGG
GCTCGGCTGTTGGGCACTGACAATTCCGTGGTGTTGTCGGGGAAATCATCGTCCTTTCCTTGGCTGCTCG
CCTGTGTTGCCACCTGGATTCTGCGCGGGACGTCCTTCTGCTACGTCCCTTCGGCCCTCAATCCAGCGGA
CCTTCCTTCCCGCGGCCTGCTGCCGGCTCTGCGGCCTCTTCCGCGTCTTCGCCTTCGCCCTCAGACGAGT
CGGATCTCCCTTTGGGCCGCCTCCCCGCATCGATACCGTCGACCTCGAGTAGGTCTTGAAAGGAGTGGGA
ATTGGCTCCGGTGCCCGTCAGTGGGCAGAGCGCACATCGCCCACAGTCCCCGAGAAGTTGGGGGGAGGGG
TCGGCAATTGATCCGGTGCCTAGAGAAGGTGGCGCGGGGTAAACTGGGAAAGTGATGTCGTGTACTGGCT
CCGCCTTTTTCCCGAGGGTGGGGGAGAACCGTATATAAGTGCAGTAGTCGCCGTGAACGTTCTTTTTCGC
AACGGGTTTGCCGCCAGAACACAGGACCGGTTCTAGAGCGCTGCCACCATGTCTAGGCTGGACAAGAGCA
AAGTCATAAACGGAGCTCTGGAATTACTCAATGGTGTCGGTATCGAAGGCCTGACGACAAGGAAACTCGC
TCAAAAGCTGGGAGTTGAGCAGCCTACCCTGTACTGGCACGTGAAGAACAAGCGGGCCCTGCTCGATGCC
CTGCCAATCGAGATGCTGGACAGGCATCATACCCACTTCTGCCCCCTGGAAGGCGAGTCATGGCAAGACT
TTCTGCGGAACAACGCCAAGTCATACCGCTGTGCTCTCCTCTCACATCGCGACGGGGCTAAAGTGCATCT
CGGCACCCGCCCAACAGAGAAACAGTACGAAACCCTGGAAAATCAGCTCGCGTTCCTGTGTCAGCAAGGC
TTCTCCCTGGAGAACGCACTGTACGCTCTGTCCGCCGTGGGCCACTTTACACTGGGCTGCGTATTGGAGG
AACAGGAGCATCAAGTAGCAAAAGAGGAAAGAGAGACACCTACCACCGATTCTATGCCCCCACTTCTGAG
ACAAGCAATTGAGCTGTTCGACCGGCAGGGAGCCGAACCTGCCTTCCTTTTCGGCCTGGAACTAATCATA
TGTGGCCTGGAGAAACAGCTAAAGTGCGAAAGCGGCGGGCCGACCGACGCCCTTGACGATTTTGACTTAG
ACATGCTCCCAGCCGATGCCCTTGACGATTTTGACCTTGACATGCTCCCCGGGGGATCCGGCGCAACAAA
CTTCTCTCTGCTGAAACAAGCCGGAGATGTCGAAGAGAATCCTGGACCGATGGCCAAGCCTTTGTCTCAA
GAAGAATCCACCCTCATTGAAAGAGCAACGGCTACAATCAACAGCATCCCCATCTCTGAAGACTACAGCG
TCGCCAGCGCAGCTCTCTCTAGCGACGGCCGCATCTTCACTGGTGTCAATGTATATCATTTTACTGGGGG
ACCTTGTGCAGAACTCGTGGTGCTGGGCACTGCTGCTGCTGCGGCAGCTGGCAACCTGACTTGTATCGTC
GCGATCGGAAATGAGAACAGGGGCATCTTGAGCCCCTGCGGACGGTGCCGACAGGTGCTTCTCGATCTGC
ATCCTGGGATCAAAGCCATAGTGAAGGACAGTGATGGACAGCCGACGGCAGTTGGGATTCGTGAATTGCT
GCCCTCTGGTTATGTGTGGGAGGGCTAAGGTACCTTTAAGACCAATGACTTACAAGGCAGCTGTAGATCT
TAGCCACTTTTTAAAAGAAAAGGGGGGACTGGAAGGGCTAATTCACTCCCAACGAAGACAAGATATCCTT
GATCTGTGGATCTACCACACACAAGGCTACTTCCCTGATTGGCAGAACTACACACCAGGGCCAGGGATCA
GATATCCACTGACCTTTGGATGGTGCTACAAGCTAGTACCAGTTGAGCAAGAGAAGGTAGAAGAAGCCAA
TGAAGGAGAGAACACCCGCTTGTTACACCCTGTGAGCCTGCATGGGATGGATGACCCGGAGAGAGAAGTA
TTAGAGTGGAGGTTTGACAGCCGCCTAGCATTTCATCACATGGCCCGAGAGCTGCATCCGGACTGTACTG
GGTCTCTCTGGTTAGACCAGATCTGAGCCTGGGAGCTCTCTGGCTAACTAGGGAACCCACTGCTTAAGCC
TCAATAAAGCTTGCCTTGAGTGCTTCAAGTAGTGTGTGCCCGTCTGTTGTGTGACTCTGGTAACTAGAGA
TCCCTCAGACCCTTTTAGTCAGTGTGGAAAATCTCTAGCAGGGCCCGTTTAAACCCGCTGATCAGCCTCG
ACTGTGCCTTCTAGTTGCCAGCCATCTGTTGTTTGCCCCTCCCCCGTGCCTTCCTTGACCCTGGAAGGTG
CCACTCCCACTGTCCTTTCCTAATAAAATGAGGAAATTGCATCGCATTGTCTGAGTAGGTGTCATTCTAT
TCTGGGGGGTGGGGTGGGGCAGGACAGCAAGGGGGAGGATTGGGAAGACAATAGCAGGCATGCTGGGGAT
GCGGTGGGCTCTATGGCTTCTGAGGCGGAAAGAACCAGCTGGGGCTCTAGGGGGTATCCCC
[124 nt withheld, positions 5942-6065]
C
[91 nt withheld, positions 6067-6157]
A
[49 nt withheld, positions 6159-6207]
CCTTTGACGTTGGAGTCCACGTTCTTT
[37 nt withheld, positions 6235-6271]
ACCCTATCTCGGTCTATTCTTTTGATTTATAAGGGATTTTGCCGATTTCGGCCTATTGGTTAAAAAATGA
GCTGATTTAACAAAAATTTAACGCGAATTAATTCTGTGGAATGTGTGTCAGTTAGGGTGTGGAAAGTCCC
CAGGCTCCCCAGCAGGCAGAAGTATGCAAAGCATGCATCTCAATTAGTCAGCAACCAGGTGTGGAAAGTC
CCCAGGCTCCCCAGCAGGCAGAAGTATGCAAAGCATGCATCTCAATTAGTCAGCAACCATAGTCCCGCCC
CTAACTCCGCCCATCCCGCCCCTAACTCCGCCCAGTTCCGCCCATTCTCCGCCCCATGGCTGACTAATTT
TTTTTATTTATGCAGAGGCCGAGGCCGCCTCTGCCTCTGAGCTATTCCAGAAGTAGTGAGGAGGCTTTTT
TGGAGGCCTAGGCTTTTGCAAAAAGCTCCCGGGAGCTTGTATATCCATTTTCGGATCTGATCAGCACGTG
TTGACAATTAATCATCGGCATAGTATATCGGCATAGTATAATACGACAAGGTGAGGAACTAAACCATGGC
CAAGTTGACCAGTGCCGTTCCGGTGCTCACCGCGCGCGACGTCGCCGGAGCGGTCGAGTTCTGGACCGAC
CGGCTCGGGTTCTCCCGGGACTTCGTGGAGGACGACTTCGCCGGTGTGGTCCGGGACGACGTGACCCTGT
TCATCAGCGCGGTCCAGGACCAGGTGGTGCCGGACAACACCCTGGCCTGGGTGTGGGTGCGCGGCCTGGA
CGAGCTGTACGCCGAGTGGTCGGAGGTCGTGTCCACGAACTTCCGGGACGCCTCCGGGCCGGCCATGACC
GAGATCGGCGAGCAGCCGTGGGGGCGGGAGTTCGCCCTGCGCGACCCGGCCGGCAACTGCGTGCACTTCG
TGGCCGAGGAGCAGGACTGACACGTGCTACGAGATTTCGATTCCACCGCCGCCTTCTATGAAAGGTTGGG
CTTCGGAATCGTTTTCCGGGACGCCGGCTGGATGATCCTCCAGCGCGGGGATCTCATGCTGGAGTTCTTC
GCCCACCCCAACTTGTTTATTGCAGCTTATAATGGTTACAAATAAAGCAATAGCATCACAAATTTCACAA
ATAAAGCATTTTTTTCACTGCATTCTAGTTGTGGTTTGTCCAAACTCATCAATGTATCTTATCATGTCTG
TATACCGTCGACCTCTAGCTAGAGCTTGGCGTAATCATGGTCATAGCTGTTTCCTGTGTGAAATTGTTAT
CCGCTCACAATTCCACACAACATACGAGCCGGAAGCATAAAGTGTAAAGCCTGGGGTGCCTAATGAGTGA
GCTAACTCACATTAATTGCGTTGCGCTCACTGCCCGCTTTCCAGTCGGGAAACCTGTCGTGCCAGCTGCA
TTAATGAATCGGCCAACGCGCGGGGAGAGGCGGTTTGCGTATTGGGCGCTCTTCCGCTTCCTCGCTCACT
GACTCGCTGCGCTCGGTCGTTCGGCTGCGGCGAGCGGTATCAGCTCACTCAAAGGCGGTAATACGGTTAT
CCACAGAATCAGGGGATAACGCAGGAAAGAACATGTGAGCAAAAGGCCAGCAAAAGGCCAGGAACCGTAA
AAAGGCCGCGTTGCTGGCGTTTTTCCATAGGCTCCGCCCCCCTGACGAGCATCACAAAAATCGACGCTCA
AGTCAGAGGTGGCGAAACCCGACAGGACTATAAAGATACCAGGCGTTTCCCCCTGGAAGCTCCCTCGTGC
GCTCTCCTGTTCCGACCCTGCCGCTTACCGGATACCTGTCCGCCTTTCTCCCTTCGGGAAGCGTGGCGCT
TTCTCATAGCTCACGCTGTAGGTATCTCAGTTCGGTGTAGGTCGTTCGCTCCAAGCTGGGCTGTGTGCAC
GAACCCCCCGTTCAGCCCGACCGCTGCGCCTTATCCGGTAACTATCGTCTTGAGTCCAACCCGGTAAGAC
ACGACTTATCGCCACTGGCAGCAGCCACTGGTAACAGGATTAGCAGAGCGAGGTATGTAGGCGGTGCTAC
AGAGTTCTTGAAGTGGTGGCCTAACTACGGCTACACTAGAAGAACAGTATTTGGTATCTGCGCTCTGCTG
AAGCCAGTTACCTTCGGAAAAAGAGTTGGTAGCTCTTGATCCGGCAAACAAACCACCGCTGGTAGCGGTG
GTTTTTTTGTTTGCAAGCAGCAGATTACGCGCAGAAAAAAAGGATCTCAAGAAGATCCTTTGATCTTTTC
TACGGGGTCTGACGCTCAGTGGAACGAAAACTCACGTTAAGGGATTTTGGTCATGAGATTATCAAAAAGG
ATCTTCACCTAGATCCTTTTAAATTAAAAATGAAGTTTTAAATCAATCTAAAGTATATATGAGTAAACTT
GGTCTGACAGTTACCAATGCTTAATCAGTGAGGCACCTATCTCAGCGATCTGTCTATTTCGTTCATCCAT
AGTTGCCTGACTCCCCGTCGTGTAGATAACTACGATACGGGAGGGCTTACCATCTGGCCCCAGTGCTGCA
ATGATACCGCGAGACCCACGCTCACCGGCTCCAGATTTATCAGCAATAAACCAGCCAGCCGGAAGGGCCG
AGCGCAGAAGTGGTCCTGCAACTTTATCCGCCTCCATCCAGTCTATTAATTGTTGCCGGGAAGCTAGAGT
AAGTAGTTCGCCAGTTAATAGTTTGCGCAACGTTGTTGCCATTGCTACAGGCATCGTGGTGTCACGCTCG
TCGTTTGGTATGGCTTCATTCAGCTCCGGTTCCCAACGATCAAGGCGAGTTACATGATCCCCCATGTTGT
GCAAAAAAGCGGTTAGCTCCTTCGGTCCTCCGATCGTTGTCAGAAGTAAGTTGGCCGCAGTGTTATCACT
CATGGTTATGGCAGCACTGCATAATTCTCTTACTGTCATGCCATCCGTAAGATGCTTTTCTGTGACTGGT
GAGTACTCAACCAAGTCATTCTGAGAATAGTGTATGCGGCGACCGAGTTGCTCTTGCCCGGCGTCAATAC
GGGATAATACCGCGCCACATAGCAGAACTTTAAAAGTGCTCATCATTGGAAAACGTTCTTCGGGGCGAAA
ACTCTCAAGGATCTTACCGCTGTTGAGATCCAGTTCGATGTAACCCACTCGTGCACCCAACTGATCTTCA
GCATCTTTTACTTTCACCAGCGTTTCTGGGTGAGCAAAAACAGGAAGGCAAAATGCCGCAAAAAAGGGAA
TAAGGGCGACACGGAAATGTTGAATACTCATACTCTTCCTTTTTCAATATTATTGAAGCATTTATCAGGG
TTATTGTCTCATGAGCGGATACATATTTGAATGTATTTAGAAAAATAAACAAATAGGGGTTCCGCGCACA
TTTCCCCGAAAAGTGCCACCTGACGTCGACGGATCGGGAGATCTCCCGATCCCCTATGGTGCACTCTCAG
TACAATCTGCTCTGATGCCGCATAGTTAAGCCAGTATCTGCTCCCTGCTTGTGTGTTGGAGGTCGCTGAG
TAGTGCGCGAGCAAAATTTAAGCTACAACAAGGCAAGGCTTGACCGACAATTGCATGAAGAATCTGCTTA
GGGTTAGGCGTTTTGCGCTGCTTCGCGATGTACGGGCCAGATATACGCGTTGACATTGATTATTGACTAG
TTATTAATAGTAATCAATTACGGGGTCATTAGTTCATAGCCCATATATGGAGTTCCGCGTTACATAACTT
ACGGTAAATGGCCCGCCTGGCTGACCGCCCAACGACCCCCGCCCATTGACGTCAATAATGACGTATGTTC
CCATAGTAACGCCAATAGGGACTTTCCATTGACGTCAATGGGTGGAGTATTTACGGTAAACTGCCCACTT
GGCAGTACATCAAGTGTATCATATGCCAAGTACGCCCCCTATTGACGTCAATGACGGTAAATGGCCCGCC
TGGCATTATGCCCAGTACATGACCTTATGGGACTTTCCTACTTGGCAGTACATCTACGTATTAGTCATCG
CTATTACCATGGTGATGCGGTTTTGGCAGTACATCAATGGGCGTGGATAGCGGTTTGACTCACGGGGATT
TCCAAGTCTCCACCCCATTGACGTCAATGGGAGTTTGTTTTGGCACCAAAATCAACGGGACTTTCCAAAA
TGTCGTAACAACTCCGCCCCATTGACGCAAATGGGCGGTAGGCGTGTACGGTGGGAGGTCTATATAAGCA
GCGCGTTTTGCCTGTACTGGGTCTCTCTGGTTAGACCAGATCTGAGCCTGGGAGCTCTCTGGCTAACTAG
GGAACCCACTGCTTAAGCCTCAATAAAGCTTGCCTTGAGTGCTTCAAGTAGTGTGTGCCCGTCTGTTGTG
TGACTCTGGTAACTAGAGATCCCTCAGACCCTTTTAGTCAGTGTGGAAAATCTCTAGCAGTGGCGCCCGA
ACAGGGACTTGAAAGCGAAAGGGAAACCAGAGGAGCTCTCTCGACGCAGGACTCGGCTTGCTGAAGCGCG
CACGGCAAGAGGCGAGGGGCGGCGACTGGTGAGTACGCCAAAAATTTTGACTAGCGGAGGCTAGAAGGAG
AGAGATGGGTGCGAGAGCGTCAGTATTAAGCGGGGGAGAATTAGATCGCGATGGGAAAAAATTCGGTTAA
GGCCAGGGGGAAAGAAAAAATATAAATTAAAACATATAGTATGGGCAAGCAGGGAGCTAGAACGATTCGC
AGTTAATCCTGGCCTGTTAGAAACATCAGAAGGCTGTAGACAAATACTGGGACAGCTACAACCATCCCTT
CAGACAGGATCAGAAGAACTTAGATCATTATATAATACAGTAGCAACCCTCTATTGTGTGCATCAAAGGA
TAGAGATAAAAGACACCAAGGAAGCTTTAGACAAGATAGAGGAAGAGCAAAACAAAAGTAAGACCACCGC
ACAGCAAGCGGCCGCTGATCTTCAGACCTGGAGGAGGAGATATGAGGGACAATTGGAGAAGTGAATTATA
TAAATATAAAGTAGTAAAAATTGAACCATTAGGAGTAGCACCCACCAAGGCAAAGAGAAGAGTGGTGCAG
AGAGAAAAAAGAGCAGTGGGAATAGGAGCTTTGTTCCTTGGGTTCTTGGGAGCAGCAGGAAGCACTATGG
GCGCAGCGTCAATGACGCTGACGGTACAGGCCAGACAATTATTGTCTGGTATAGTGCAGCAGCAGAACAA
TTTGCTGAGGGCTATTGAGGCGCAACAGCATCTGTTGCAACTCACAGTCTGGGGCATCAAGCAGCTCCAG
GCAAGAATCCTGGCTGTGGAAAGATACCTAAAGGATCAACAGCTCCTGGGGATTTGGGGTTGCTCTGGAA
AACTCATTTGCACCACTGCTGTGCCTTGGAATGCTAGTTGGAGTAATAAATCTCTGGAACAGATTTGGAA
TCACACGACCTGGATGGAGTGGGACAGAGAAATTAACAATTACACAAGCTTAATACACTCCTTAATTGAA
GAATCGCAAAACCAGCAAGAAAAGAATGAACAAGAATTATTGGAATTAGATAAATGGGCAAGTTTGTGGA
ATTGGTTTAACATAACAAATTGGCTGTGGTATATAAAATTATTCATAATGATAGTAGGAGGCTTGGTAGG
TTTAAGAATAGTTTTTGCTGTACTTTCTATAGTGAATAGAGTTAGGCAGGGATATTCACCATTATCGTTT
CAGACCCACCTCCCAACCCCGAGGGGACCCGACAGGCCCGAAGGAATAGAAGAAGAAGGTGGAGAGAGAG
ACAGAGACAGATCCATTCGATTAGTGAACGGATCGGCACTGCGTGCGCCAATTCTGCAGACAAATGGCAG
TATTCATCCACAATTTTAAAAGAAAAGGGGGGATTGGGGGGTACAGTGCAGGGGAAAGAATAGTAGACAT
AATAGCAACAGACATACAAACTAAAGAATTACAAAAACAAATTACAAAAATTCAAAATTTTCGGGTTTAT
TACAGGGACAGCAGAGATCCAGTTTGGTTAATTAACAACTTTGTATAGAAAAGTTGGCTCCGAATTCGCC
CTTCAGGTCCGAGGTTCTAGACGAGTTTACTCCCTATCAGTGATAGAGAACGATGTCGAGTTTACTCCCT
ATCAGTGATAGAGAACGTATGTCGAGTTTACTCCCTATCAGTGATAGAGAACGTATGTCGAGTTTACTCC
CTATCAGTGATAGAGAACGTATGTCGAGTTTATCCCTATCAGTGATAGAGAACGTATGTCGAGTTTACTC
CCTATCAGTGATAGAGAACGTATGTCGAGGTAGGCGTGTACGGTGGGAGGCCTATATAAGCAGAGCTCGT
TTAGTGAACCGTCAGATTGCAAAGGGCGAATTCGACCCAAGTTTGTACAGCCACCATGAGCCCCAAGAAG
AAGAGAAAGGTGGAGGCCAGCGAATTCATCG
Features (pLannotate 1.2.2; 38 found; start..end, strand, type, name):
   2934..2962    +  CDS            3xHA (fragment): three tandem HA epitope tags
   2987..3010    +  misc_feature   MCS (fragment): pBluescript multiple cloning site
   3010..3598    +  misc_feature   WPRE: woodchuck hepatitis virus posttranscriptional regulatory element
   3599..3619    +  misc_feature   MCS (fragment): pBluescript multiple cloning site
   3620..3637    +  CDS            small t antigen (fragment): SV40 (simian virus 40) small t antigen
   3663..3874    +  promoter       EF-1α core promoter: core promoter for human elongation factor EF-1α
   3899..4603    +  CDS            rtTA3: reverse tetracycline transactivator 3 activates expression from Tet-responsive promoters in the presence of doxycycline
   4670..5068    +  CDS            BSD: blasticidin S deaminase; Aspergillus terreus BSD; confers resistance to blasticidin
   5061..5138    +  CDS            nef (fragment): NEF_HV1Z2 - Experimental evidence at protein level: Swiss-Prot protein existence level 1. Extracellular Nef protein targets CD4(+) T-lymphocytes for apoptosis by interacting with CXCR4 surface receptors. From Human immunodeficiency virus type 1 group M subtype D (isolate Z2/CDC-Z34) (HIV-1).
   5140..5452    +  LTR            5' LTR (fragment): 5' long terminal repeat (LTR) from HIV-1
   5460..5640    +  LTR            5' LTR (truncated): truncated 5' long terminal repeat (LTR) from HIV-1
   5672..5896    +  polyA_signal   bGH poly(A) signal: bovine growth hormone polyadenylation signal
   5900..5921    +  promoter       SV40 promoter (fragment): SV40 enhancer and early promoter
   5942..6370    +  rep_origin     f1 ori (sequence partly withheld): f1 bacteriophage origin of replication; arrow indicates direction of (+) strand synthesis
   6384..6713    +  promoter       SV40 promoter: SV40 enhancer and early promoter
   6761..6808    +  promoter       EM7 promoter: synthetic bacterial promoter&nbsp
   6827..7201    +  CDS            BleoR: antibiotic-binding protein; Sh ble from Streptoalloteichus hindustanus; confers resistance to bleomycin, phleomycin, and Zeocin™
   7211..7336    +  CDS            ble (fragment): BLE_KLEPN - Experimental evidence at protein level: Swiss-Prot protein existence level 1. Binding protein with a strong affinity to the bleomycin family of antibiotics. Binds to CL990; an antimitotic-antibiotic compound. From Klebsiella pneumoniae.
   7331..7452    +  polyA_signal   SV40 poly(A) signal: SV40 polyadenylation signal
   7523..7545    -  protein_bind   lac operator (fragment): The lac repressor binds to the lac operator to inhibit transcription in E. coli. This inhibition can be relieved by adding lactose or isopropyl-β-D-thiogalactopyranoside (IPTG). lac repressor encoded by lacI
   7549..7579    -  promoter       lac promoter: promoter for the E. coli lac operon
   7594..7615    -  protein_bind   CAP binding site: CAP binding activates transcription in the presence of cAMP. E. coli catabolite activator protein
   7628..7720    -  CDS            lacI (fragment): lac repressor; lacI; The lac repressor binds to the lac operator to inhibit transcription in E. coli. This inhibition can be relieved by adding lactose or isopropyl-β-D-thiogalactopyranoside (IPTG).
   7903..8491    -  rep_origin     ori: high-copy-number ColE1/pMB1/pBR322/pUC origin of replication
   8662..9522    -  CDS            AmpR: β-lactamase; bla; confers resistance to ampicillin, carbenicillin, and related antibiotics
   9523..9627    -  promoter       AmpR promoter: bla
   9686..9738    -  misc_feature   bom (fragment): basis of mobility region from pBR322
   9893..10272   +  enhancer       CMV enhancer: human cytomegalovirus immediate early enhancer
  10273..10472   +  promoter       CMV promoter: human cytomegalovirus (CMV) immediate early promoter
  10490..10670   +  LTR            5' LTR (truncated): truncated 5' long terminal repeat (LTR) from HIV-1
  10717..10842   +  misc_feature   HIV-1 Ψ: packaging signal of human immunodeficiency virus type 1
  10826..11189   +  CDS            HIV-1 gag (fragment): gag protein from human immunodeficiency virus 1; gag
  11335..11568   +  misc_feature   RRE: The Rev response element (RRE) of HIV-1 allows for Rev-dependent mRNA export from the nucleus to the cytoplasm.
  11945..12045   +  CDS            Rev (fragment): human immunodeficiency virus 1 (HIV-1) Rev protein; rev; enhances nuclear export of unspliced and incompletely spliced viral mRNAs
  12095..12212   +  misc_feature   cPPT/CTS: central polypurine tract and central termination sequence of HIV-1
  12257..12277   +  protein_bind   attB4: mutant version of attB; core recombination site for the Gateway® BP reaction BP Clonase™
  12313..12588   +  promoter       tight TRE promoter (fragment): Tet-responsive promoter PTight, consisting of seven tet operator sequences followed by the minimal CMV promoter
  12669..2894    +  CDS            RfxCas13d (across the origin): RNA-targeting Type VI CRISPR protein from Ruminococcus flavefaciens strain XPD3002 (Konermann et al., 2018)
