[The description below was written by a language model from this plasmid's Addgene catalogue record and pLannotate feature annotations shown in this document.]
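Description:
pLentiRNACRISPR_008-TetO-NLS-hfCas13d-NLS-WPRE-EFS-rtTA3-2A-Blast is a 12.7 kb all-in-one lentiviral transfer plasmid for doxycycline-inducible expression of hfCas13d (N2V8), a variant of the RNA-targeting type VI CRISPR effector RfxCas13d, in mammalian cells. It derives from the sibling pLentiRNACRISPR_007 vector, which carries the parental RfxCas13d. The automated annotation accordingly labels the roughly 2.9 kb open reading frame as RfxCas13d from Ruminococcus flavefaciens, although the catalogue lists the insert species as human. In bacteria the plasmid replicates from a high-copy ColE1/pUC origin under ampicillin selection. The backbone also carries an f1 origin and an SV40/EM7-driven bleomycin/Zeocin resistance cassette, which lies outside the LTRs and so is not packaged.

The viral genome is transcribed from a CMV enhancer/promoter fused to a truncated HIV-1 5' LTR. This is followed by the Ψ packaging signal, a partial gag sequence, the RRE for Rev-dependent export and the cPPT/CTS. The genome ends in a 3' LTR region with a downstream bGH polyadenylation signal. Within it, a tight Tet-responsive promoter (tet operators plus a minimal CMV promoter) drives the Cas13d coding sequence. The name and catalogue fields indicate that this protein is flanked by nuclear localisation signals and carries a C-terminal HA tag, and a WPRE downstream enhances transcript expression. A second cassette uses the EF-1α core (EFS) promoter to express rtTA3 constitutively, linked through a 2A peptide to blasticidin S deaminase. Transduced cells can therefore be selected with blasticidin and switch on the nuclease only when doxycycline is added.

No crRNA cassette is annotated, and compatible guide RNAs must be supplied separately. The construct is intended for knockdown of target RNAs with nuclear-localised Cas13d, and the associated work examines collateral RNA cleavage by Cas13d.
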