Addgene plasmid #223173: pLentiRNACRISPR_008-TetO-NLS-hfCas13d-NLS-WPRE-EFS-rtTA3-2A-Blast
Purpose: Expresses hfCas13d (N2V8) in mammalian cells for knockdown of target RNAs in combination with compatible crRNAs. Localized to the nucleus.
Depositing lab: Neville Sanjana. Depositing organization: New York Genome Center. Publication: Low copy CRISPR-Cas13d mitigates collateral RNA cleavage. Hart SK, Wessels HH, Mendez-Mancilla A, Muller S, Drabavicius G, Choi O, Sanjana NE. bioRxiv [Preprint]. 2024 May 14:2024.05.13.594039. doi: 10.1101/2024.05.13.594039. PubMed 38798586.
Backbone
  Vector backbone: pLentiRNACRISPR_007 - TetO-NLS-RfxCas13d-NLS-WPRE-EFS-rtTA3-2A-Blast
  Vector type: Lentiviral
  Selectable markers: Blasticidin
Growth in bacteria
  Bacterial resistance: Ampicillin, 100 μg/mL
  Growth temperature: 37°C
  Growth strain: NEB Stable
  Copy number: High Copy
Gene/Insert
  Gene/Insert name: hfCas13d (N2V8)
  Species: H. sapiens (human)
  Tag / fusion protein: NLS-HA (C terminal on insert)
Terms and licenses: Academic/Nonprofit Terms; Industry Terms: Not Available to Industry
Depositor comments: Please visit https://doi.org/10.1101/2024.05.13.594039 for bioRxiv preprint.
How to cite: pLentiRNACRISPR_008-TetO-NLS-hfCas13d-NLS-WPRE-EFS-rtTA3-2A-Blast was a gift from Neville Sanjana (Addgene plasmid # 223173 ; http://n2t.net/addgene:223173 ; RRID:Addgene_223173)
